>Addgene plasmid #160311 | 62 pLIB_N-MBP_C_FKBP | depositor full sequence | sequence record 310459 | 62 pLIB_N-MBP_C_FKBP sequence 6443 bps
TCTAGCTATAGTTCTAGTGGTTGGCTACAGCTTTGTTTGTACTATCAACAGGTTGAACTGCTGATCAACA
GATCCTCTACGCGGCCGCGGTACCATAACTTCGTATAGCATACATTATACGAAGTTATCTGGTTTTACTA
GTATCGATTCGCGACCTACTCCGGAATATTAATAGATCATGGAGATAATTAAAATGATAACCATCTCGCA
AATAAATAAGTATTTTACTGTTTTCGTAACAGTTTTGTAATAAAAAAACCTATAAATATTCCGGATTATT
CATACCGTCCCACCATCGGGCGCAGATCCATGGCACACCATCACCACCATCACAGCAGCGGCATGAAAAT
CGAAGAAGGTAAACTGGTAATCTGGATTAACGGCGATAAAGGCTATAACGGTCTCGCTGAAGTCGGTAAG
AAATTCGAGAAAGATACCGGAATTAAAGTCACCGTTGAGCATCCGGATAAACTGGAAGAGAAATTCCCAC
AGGTTGCGGCAACTGGCGATGGCCCTGACATTATCTTCTGGGCACACGACCGCTTTGGTGGCTACGCTCA
ATCTGGCCTGTTGGCTGAAATCACCCCGGACAAAGCGTTCCAGGACAAGCTGTATCCGTTTACCTGGGAT
GCCGTACGTTACAACGGCAAGCTGATTGCTTACCCGATCGCTGTTGAAGCGTTATCGCTGATTTATAACA
AAGATCTGCTGCCGAACCCGCCAAAAACCTGGGAAGAGATCCCGGCGCTGGATAAAGAACTGAAAGCGAA
AGGTAAGAGCGCGCTGATGTTCAACCTGCAAGAACCGTACTTCACCTGGCCGCTGATTGCTGCTGACGGG
GGTTATGCGTTCAAGTATGAAAACGGCAAGTACGACATTAAAGACGTGGGCGTGGATAACGCTGGCGCGA
AAGCGGGTCTGACCTTCCTGGTTGACCTGATTAAAAACAAACACATGAATGCAGACACCGATTACTCCAT
CGCAGAAGCTGCCTTTAATAAAGGCGAAACAGCGATGACCATCAACGGCCCGTGGGCATGGTCCAACATC
GACACCAGCAAAGTGAATTATGGTGTAACGGTACTGCCGACCTTCAAGGGTCAACCATCCAAACCGTTCG
TTGGCGTGCTGAGCGCAGGTATTAACGCCGCCAGTCCGAACAAAGAGCTGGCAAAAGAGTTCCTCGAAAA
CTATCTGCTGACTGATGAAGGTCTGGAAGCGGTTAATAAAGACAAACCGCTGGGTGCCGTAGCGCTGAAG
TCTTACGAGGAAGAGTTGGCGAAAGATCCACGTATTGCCGCCACTATGGAAAACGCCCAGAAAGGTGAAA
TCATGCCGAACATCCCGCAGATGTCCGCTTTCTGGTATGCCGTGCGTACTGCGGTGATCAACGCCGCCAG
CGGTCGTCAGACTGTCGATGAAGCCCTGAAAGACGCGCAGACTAGCAGCGGTCTGGAAGTTCTGTTCCAG
GGGCCCGGATCCGACACTAGAGCCTCCAGTCTCGACAAGCTTGGAAGCGGATCTGGATCTGGAAGCAGCG
CCAGCGCTTCAGGTGTGCAGGTGGAGACGATCTCACCTGGCGACGGAAGAACATTTCCGAAAAGAGGTCA
GACATGCGTGGTCCACTACACGGGAATGCTGGAAGACGGTAAGAAAGTGGATTCATCCAGAGATAGAAAC
AAGCCTTTTAAATTTATGCTTGGTAAGCAAGAGGTCATCCGTGGTTGGGAGGAAGGCGTAGCTCAGATGT
CGGTGGGTCAGCGTGCGAAATTGACTATATCGCCGGACTACGCCTACGGAGCAACGGGACACCCGGGTAT
TATCCCGCCCCATGCAACTCTTGTGTTTGATGTAGAATTGCTCAAACTGGAAGCTGTCGAGAAGTACTAG
AGGATCATAATCAGCCATACCACATTTGTAGAGGTTTTACTTGCTTTAAAAAACCTCCCACACCTCCCCC
TGAACCTGAAACATAAAATGAATGCAATTGTTGTTGTTAACTTGTTTATTGCAGCTTATAATGGTTACAA
ATAAAGCAATAGCATCACAAATTTCACAAATAAAGCATTTTTTTCACTGCATTCTAGTTGTGGTTTGTCC
AAACTCATCAATGTATCTTATCATGTCTGGATCTGATCACTGCTTGAGCCTAGAAGATCCGGCTGCTAAC
AAAGCCCGAAAGGAAGCTGAGTTGGCTGCTGCCACCGCTGAGCAATAACTATCATAACCCCTAGGAGATC
CGAACCAGATAAGTGAAATCTAGTTCCAAACTATTTTGTCATTTTTAATTTTCGTATTAGCTTACGACGC
TACACCCAGTTCCCATCTATTTTGTCACTCTTCCCTAAATAATCCTTAAAAACTCCATTTCCACCCCTCC
CAGTTCCCAACTATTTTGTCCGCCCACAGCGGGGCATTTTTCTTCCTGTTATGTTTTTAATCAAACATCC
TGCCAACTCCATGTGACAAACCGTCATCTTCGGCTACTTTTTCTCTGTCACAGAATGAAAATTTTTCTGT
CATCTCTTCGTTATTAATGTTTGTAATTGACTGAATATCAACGCTTATTTGCAGCCTGAATGGCGAATGG
G
[124 nt withheld, positions 2592-2715]
C
[91 nt withheld, positions 2717-2807]
A
[49 nt withheld, positions 2809-2857]
CCTTTGACGTTGGAGTCCACGTTCTT
[37 nt withheld, positions 2884-2920]
ACCCTATCTCGGTCTATTCTTTTGATTTATAAGGGATTTTGCCGATTTCGGCCTATTGGTTAAAAAATGA
GCTGATTTAACAAAAATTTAACGCGAATTTTAACAAAATATTAACGCTTACAATTTAGGTGGCACTTTTC
GGGGAAATGTGCGCGGAACCCCTATTTGTTTATTTTTCTAAATACATTCAAATATGTATCCGCTCATGAG
ACAATAACCCTGATAAATGCTTCAATAATATTGAAAAAGGAAGAGTATGAGTATTCAACATTTCCGTGTC
GCCCTTATTCCCTTTTTTGCGGCATTTTGCCTTCCTGTTTTTGCTCACCCAGAAACGCTGGTGAAAGTAA
AAGATGCTGAAGATCAGTTGGGTGCACGAGTGGGTTACATCGAACTGGATCTCAACAGCGGTAAGATCCT
TGAGAGTTTTCGCCCCGAAGAACGTTTTCCAATGATGAGCACTTTTAAAGTTCTGCTATGTGGCGCGGTA
TTATCCCGTATTGACGCCGGGCAAGAGCAACTCGGTCGCCGCATACACTATTCTCAGAATGACTTGGTTG
AGTACTCACCAGTCACAGAAAAGCATCTTACGGATGGCATGACAGTAAGAGAATTATGCAGTGCTGCCAT
AACCATGAGTGATAACACTGCGGCCAACTTACTTCTGACAACGATCGGAGGACCGAAGGAGCTAACCGCT
TTTTTGCACAACATGGGGGATCATGTAACTCGCCTTGATCGTTGGGAACCGGAGCTGAATGAAGCCATAC
CAAACGACGAGCGTGACACCACGATGCCTGTAGCAATGGCAACAACGTTGCGCAAACTATTAACTGGCGA
ACTACTTACTCTAGCTTCCCGGCAACAATTAATAGACTGGATGGAGGCGGATAAAGTTGCAGGACCACTT
CTGCGCTCGGCCCTTCCGGCTGGCTGGTTTATTGCTGATAAATCTGGAGCCGGTGAGCGTGGGTCTCGCG
GTATCATTGCAGCACTGGGGCCAGATGGTAAGCCCTCCCGTATCGTAGTTATCTACACGACGGGGAGTCA
GGCAACTATGGATGAACGAAATAGACAGATCGCTGAGATAGGTGCCTCACTGATTAAGCATTGGTAACTG
TCAGACCAAGTTTACTCATATATACTTTAGATTGATTTAAAACTTCATTTTTAATTTAAAAGGATCTAGG
TGAAGATCCTTTTTGATAATCTCATGACCAAAATCCCTTAACGTGAGTTTTCGTTCCACTGAGCGTCAGA
CCCCGTAGAAAAGATCAAAGGATCTTCTTGAGATCCTTTTTTTCTGCGCGTAATCTGCTGCTTGCAAACA
AAAAAACCACCGCTACCAGCGGTGGTTTGTTTGCCGGATCAAGAGCTACCAACTCTTTTTCCGAAGGTAA
CTGGCTTCAGCAGAGCGCAGATACCAAATACTGTTCTTCTAGTGTAGCCGTAGTTAGGCCACCACTTCAA
GAACTCTGTAGCACCGCCTACATACCTCGCTCTGCTAATCCTGTTACCAGTGGCTGCTGCCAGTGGCGAT
AAGTCGTGTCTTACCGGGTTGGACTCAAGACGATAGTTACCGGATAAGGCGCAGCGGTCGGGCTGAACGG
GGGGTTCGTGCACACAGCCCAGCTTGGAGCGAACGACCTACACCGAACTGAGATACCTACAGCGTGAGCT
ATGAGAAAGCGCCACGCTTCCCGAAGGGAGAAAGGCGGACAGGTATCCGGTAAGCGGCAGGGTCGGAACA
GGAGAGCGCACGAGGGAGCTTCCAGGGGGAAACGCCTGGTATCTTTATAGTCCTGTCGGGTTTCGCCACC
TCTGACTTGAGCGTCGATTTTTGTGATGCTCGTCAGGGGGGCGGAGCCTATGGAAAAACGCCAGCAACGC
GGCCTTTTTACGGTTCCTGGCCTTTTGCTGGCCTTTTGCTCACATGTTCTTTCCTGCGTTATCCCCTGAT
TCTGTGGATAACCGTATTACCGCCTTTGAGTGAGCTGATACCGCTCGCCGCAGCCGAACGACCGAGCGCA
GCGAGTCAGTGAGCGAGGAAGCGGAAGAGCGCCTGATGCGGTATTTTCTCCTTACGCATCTGTGCGGTAT
TTCACACCGCATAGACCAGCCGCGTAACCTGGCAAAATCGGTTACGGTTGAGTAATAAATGGATGCCCTG
CGTAAGCGGGTGTGGGCGGACAATAAAGTCTTAAACTGAACAAAATAGATCTAAACTATGACAATAAAGT
CTTAAACTAGACAGAATAGTTGTAAACTGAAATCAGTCCAGTTATGCTGTGAAAAAGCATACTGGACTTT
TGTTATGGCTAAAGCAAACTCTTCATTTTCTGAAGTGCAAATTGCCCGTCGTATTAAAGAGGGGCGTGGC
CAAGGGCATGGTAAAGACTATATTCGCGGCGTTGTGACAATTTACCGAACAACTCCGCGGCCGGGAAGCC
GATCTCGGCTTGAACGAATTGTTAGGTGGCGGTACTTGGGTCGATATCAAAGTGCATCACTTCTTCCCGT
ATGCCCAACTTTGTATAGAGAGCCACTGCGGGATCGTCACCGTAATCTGCTTGCACGTAGATCACATAAG
CACCAAGCGCGTTGGCCTCATGCTTGAGGAGATTGATGAGCGCGGTGGCAATGCCCTGCCTCCGGTGCTC
GCCGGAGACTGCGAGATCATAGATATAGATCTCACTACGCGGCTGCTCAAACTTGGGCAGAACGTAAGCC
GCGAGAGCGCCAACAACCGCTTCTTGGTCGAAGGCAGCAAGCGCGATGAATGTCTTACTACGGAGCAAGT
TCCCGAGGTAATCGGAGTCCGGCTGATGTTGGGAGTAGGTGGCTACGTCTCCGAACTCACGACCGAAAAG
ATCAAGAGCAGCCCGCATGGATTTGACTTGGTCAGGGCCGAGCCTACATGTGCGAATGATGCCCATACTT
GAGCCACCTAACTTTGTTTTAGGGCGACTGCCCTGCTGCGTAACATCGTTGCTGCTGCGTAACATCGTTG
CTGCTCCATAACATCAAACATCGACCCACGGCGTAACGCGCTTGCTGCTTGGATGCCCGAGGCATAGACT
GTACAAAAAAACAGTCATAACAAGCCATGAAAACCGCCACTGCGCCGTTACCACCGCTGCGTTCGGTCAA
GGTTCTGGACCAGTTGCGTGAGCGCATACGCTACTTGCATTACAGTTTACGAACCGAACAGGCTTATGTC
AACTGGGTTCGTGCCTTCATCCGTTTCCACGGTGTGCGTCACCCGGCAACCTTGGGCAGCAGCGAAGTCG
AGGCATTTCTGTCCTGGCTGGCGAACGAGCGCAAGGTTTCGGTCTCCACGCATCGTCAGGCATTGGCGGC
CTTGCTGTTCTTCTACGGCAAGGTGCTGTGCACGGATCTGCCCTTGCTTCAGGAGATCGGTAGACCTCGG
CCGTCGCGGCGCTTGCCGGTGGTGCTGACCCCGGATGAAGTGGTTCGCATCCTCGGTTTTCTGGAAGGCG
AGCATCGTTTGTTCGCCCAGGAC
Features (pLannotate 1.2.2; 19 found; start..end, strand, type, name):
     39..66      -  rep_origin     R6K γ ori (fragment): γ replication origin from E. coli plasmid R6K; requires the R6K initiator protein pi for replication
     95..128     +  protein_bind   loxP: Cre-mediated recombination occurs in the 8-bp core sequence (GCATACAT). Cre recombinase
    176..267     +  promoter       polyhedrin promoter: polh from Autographa californica; promoter for the baculovirus polyhedrin gene
    343..1443    +  CDS            MBP: maltose binding protein from E. coli; malE (mutated); This version of the gene does not encode a signal sequence, so MBP will remain in the cytosol.
   1552..1872    +  CDS            FKBP1A: FKB1A_HUMAN - Also known as FKBP1, FKBP12. Experimental evidence at protein level: Swiss-Prot protein existence level 1. Keeps in an inactive conformation TGFBR1, the TGF-beta type I serine/threonine kinase receptor, preventing TGF-beta receptor activation in absence of ligand. Recruits SMAD7 to ACVR1B which prevents the association of SMAD2 and SMAD3 with the activin receptor complex, thereby blocking the activin signal. May modulate the RYR1 calcium channel activity. PPIases accelerate the folding of proteins. It catalyzes the cis-trans isomerization of proline imidic peptide bonds in oligop
   1893..1976    +  CDS            large T antigen (fragment): large T antigen from SV40 (simian virus 40)
   1999..2133    +  polyA_signal   SV40 poly(A) signal: SV40 polyadenylation signal
   2162..2211    +  CDS            SET1 (fragment): solubility-enhancement tag derived from T7 phage gene 10B
   2243..2408    -  mobile_element Tn7L: mini-Tn7 element (left end of the Tn7 transposon) Tn7
   2571..2587    +  CDS            lacZα (fragment): LacZα fragment of β-galactosidase; lacZ fragment
   2592..3046    +  rep_origin     f1 ori (sequence partly withheld): f1 bacteriophage origin of replication; arrow indicates direction of (+) strand synthesis
   3072..3176    +  promoter       AmpR promoter: bla
   3177..4037    +  CDS            AmpR: β-lactamase; bla; confers resistance to ampicillin, carbenicillin, and related antibiotics
   4208..4796    +  rep_origin     ori: high-copy-number ColE1/pMB1/pBR322/pUC origin of replication
   4982..5033    -  misc_feature   bom (fragment): basis of mobility region from pBR322
   5101..5325    -  mobile_element Tn7R: mini-Tn7 element (right end of the Tn7 transposon) Tn7
   5392..5925    -  CDS            GmR: gentamycin acetyltransferase; aacC1; confers resistance to gentamycin
   6114..6142    -  promoter       Pc promoter: intI1 (promoter lies within the coding sequence); class 1 integron promoter
   6120..39      -  CDS            YPR2_ECOLX (fragment) (across the origin): Protein predicted: Swiss-Prot protein existence level 4. From Escherichia coli.
