>Addgene plasmid #160311 | 62 pLIB_N-MBP_C_FKBP | addgene full sequence | sequence record 316537 | Addgene NGS Result
TCTAGCTATAGTTCTAGTGGTTGGCTACAGCTTTGTTTGTACTATCAACAGGTTGAACTGCTGATCAACA
GATCCTCTACGCGGCCGCGGTACCATAACTTCGTATAGCATACATTATACGAAGTTATCTGGTTTTACTA
GTATCGATTCGCGACCTACTCCGGAATATTAATAGATCATGGAGATAATTAAAATGATAACCATCTCGCA
AATAAATAAGTATTTTACTGTTTTCGTAACAGTTTTGTAATAAAAAAACCTATAAATATTCCGGATTATT
CATACCGTCCCACCATCGGGCGCAGATCCATGGCACACCATCACCACCATCACAGCAGCGGCATGAAAAT
CGAAGAAGGTAAACTGGTAATCTGGATTAACGGCGATAAAGGCTATAACGGTCTCGCTGAAGTCGGTAAG
AAATTCGAGAAAGATACCGGAATTAAAGTCACCGTTGAGCATCCGGATAAACTGGAAGAGAAATTCCCAC
AGGTTGCGGCAACTGGCGATGGCCCTGACATTATCTTCTGGGCACACGACCGCTTTGGTGGCTACGCTCA
ATCTGGCCTGTTGGCTGAAATCACCCCGGACAAAGCGTTCCAGGACAAGCTGTATCCGTTTACCTGGGAT
GCCGTACGTTACAACGGCAAGCTGATTGCTTACCCGATCGCTGTTGAAGCGTTATCGCTGATTTATAACA
AAGATCTGCTGCCGAACCCGCCAAAAACCTGGGAAGAGATCCCGGCGCTGGATAAAGAACTGAAAGCGAA
AGGTAAGAGCGCGCTGATGTTCAACCTGCAAGAACCGTACTTCACCTGGCCGCTGATTGCTGCTGACGGG
GGTTATGCGTTCAAGTATGAAAACGGCAAGTACGACATTAAAGACGTGGGCGTGGATAACGCTGGCGCGA
AAGCGGGTCTGACCTTCCTGGTTGACCTGATTAAAAACAAACACATGAATGCAGACACCGATTACTCCAT
CGCAGAAGCTGCCTTTAATAAAGGCGAAACAGCGATGACCATCAACGGCCCGTGGGCATGGTCCAACATC
GACACCAGCAAAGTGAATTATGGTGTAACGGTACTGCCGACCTTCAAGGGTCAACCATCCAAACCGTTCG
TTGGCGTGCTGAGCGCAGGTATTAACGCCGCCAGTCCGAACAAAGAGCTGGCAAAAGAGTTCCTCGAAAA
CTATCTGCTGACTGATGAAGGTCTGGAAGCGGTTAATAAAGACAAACCGCTGGGTGCCGTAGCGCTGAAG
TCTTACGAGGAAGAGTTGGCGAAAGATCCACGTATTGCCGCCACTATGGAAAACGCCCAGAAAGGTGAAA
TCATGCCGAACATCCCGCAGATGTCCGCTTTCTGGTATGCCGTGCGTACTGCGGTGATCAACGCCGCCAG
CGGTCGTCAGACTGTCGATGAAGCCCTGAAAGACGCGCAGACTAGCAGCGGTCTGGAAGTTCTGTTCCAG
GGGCCCGGATCCGACACTAGAGCCTCCAGTCTCGACAAGCTTGGAAGCGGATCTGGATCTGGAAGCAGCG
CCAGCGCTTCAGGTGTGCAGGTGGAGACGATCTCACCTGGCGACGGAAGAACATTTCCGAAAAGAGGTCA
GACATGCGTGGTCCACTACACGGGAATGCTGGAAGACGGTAAGAAAGTGGATTCATCCAGAGATAGAAAC
AAGCCTTTTAAATTTATGCTTGGTAAGCAAGAGGTCATCCGTGGTTGGGAGGAAGGCGTAGCTCAGATGT
CGGTGGGTCAGCGTGCGAAATTGACTATATCGCCGGACTACGCCTACGGAGCAACGGGACACCCGGGTAT
TATCCCGCCCCATGCAACTCTTGTGTTTGATGTAGAATTGCTCAAACTGGAAGCTGTCGAGAAGTACTAG
AGGATCATAATCAGCCATACCACATTTGTAGAGGTTTTACTTGCTTTAAAAAACCTCCCACACCTCCCCC
TGAACCTGAAACATAAAATGAATGCAATTGTTGTTGTTAACTTGTTTATTGCAGCTTATAATGGTTACAA
ATAAAGCAATAGCATCACAAATTTCACAAATAAAGCATTTTTTTCACTGCATTCTAGTTGTGGTTTGTCC
AAACTCATCAATGTATCTTATCATGTCTGGATCTGATCACTGCTTGAGCCTAGAAGATCCGGCTGCTAAC
AAAGCCCGAAAGGAAGCTGAGTTGGCTGCTGCCACCGCTGAGCAATAACTATCATAACCCCTAGGAGATC
CGAACCAGATAAGTGAAATCTAGTTCCAAACTATTTTGTCATTTTTAATTTTCGTATTAGCTTACGACGC
TACACCCAGTTCCCATCTATTTTGTCACTCTTCCCTAAATAATCCTTAAAAACTCCATTTCCACCCCTCC
CAGTTCCCAACTATTTTGTCCGCCCACAGCGGGGCATTTTTCTTCCTGTTATGTTTTTAATCAAACATCC
TGCCAACTCCATGTGACAAACCGTCATCTTCGGCTACTTTTTCTCTGTCACAGAATGAAAATTTTTCTGT
CATCTCTTCGTTATTAATGTTTGTAATTGACTGAATATCAACGCTTATTTGCAGCCTGAATGGCGAATGG
G
[124 nt withheld, positions 2592-2715]
C
[91 nt withheld, positions 2717-2807]
A
[49 nt withheld, positions 2809-2857]
CCTTTGACGTTGGAGTCCACGTTCTT
[37 nt withheld, positions 2884-2920]
ACCCTATCTCGGTCTATTCTTTTGATTTATAAGGGATTTTGCCGATTTCGGCCTATTGGTTAAAAAATGA
GCTGATTTAACAAAAATTTAACGCGAATTTTAACAAAATATTAACGCTTACAATTTAGGTGGCACTTTTC
GGGGAAATGTGCGCGGAACCCCTATTTGTTTATTTTTCTAAATACATTCAAATATGTATCCGCTCATGAG
ACAATAACCCTGATAAATGCTTCAATAATATTGAAAAAGGAAGAGTATGAGTATTCAACATTTCCGTGTC
GCCCTTATTCCCTTTTTTGCGGCATTTTGCCTTCCTGTTTTTGCTCACCCAGAAACGCTGGTGAAAGTAA
AAGATGCTGAAGATCAGTTGGGTGCACGAGTGGGTTACATCGAACTGGATCTCAACAGCGGTAAGATCCT
TGAGAGTTTTCGCCCCGAAGAACGTTTTCCAATGATGAGCACTTTTAAAGTTCTGCTATGTGGCGCGGTA
TTATCCCGTATTGACGCCGGGCAAGAGCAACTCGGTCGCCGCATACACTATTCTCAGAATGACTTGGTTG
AGTACTCACCAGTCACAGAAAAGCATCTTACGGATGGCATGACAGTAAGAGAATTATGCAGTGCTGCCAT
AACCATGAGTGATAACACTGCGGCCAACTTACTTCTGACAACGATCGGAGGACCGAAGGAGCTAACCGCT
TTTTTGCACAACATGGGGGATCATGTAACTCGCCTTGATCGTTGGGAACCGGAGCTGAATGAAGCCATAC
CAAACGACGAGCGTGACACCACGATGCCTGTAGCAATGGCAACAACGTTGCGCAAACTATTAACTGGCGA
ACTACTTACTCTAGCTTCCCGGCAACAATTAATAGACTGGATGGAGGCGGATAAAGTTGCAGGACCACTT
CTGCGCTCGGCCCTTCCGGCTGGCTGGTTTATTGCTGATAAATCTGGAGCCGGTGAGCGTGGGTCTCGCG
GTATCATTGCAGCACTGGGGCCAGATGGTAAGCCCTCCCGTATCGTAGTTATCTACACGACGGGGAGTCA
GGCAACTATGGATGAACGAAATAGACAGATCGCTGAGATAGGTGCCTCACTGATTAAGCATTGGTAACTG
TCAGACCAAGTTTACTCATATATACTTTAGATTGATTTAAAACTTCATTTTTAATTTAAAAGGATCTAGG
TGAAGATCCTTTTTGATAATCTCATGACCAAAATCCCTTAACGTGAGTTTTCGTTCCACTGAGCGTCAGA
CCCCGTAGAAAAGATCAAAGGATCTTCTTGAGATCCTTTTTTTCTGCGCGTAATCTGCTGCTTGCAAACA
AAAAAACCACCGCTACCAGCGGTGGTTTGTTTGCCGGATCAAGAGCTACCAACTCTTTTTCCGAAGGTAA
CTGGCTTCAGCAGAGCGCAGATACCAAATACTATTCTTCTAGTGTAGCCGTAGTTAGGCCACCACTTCAA
GAACTCTGTAGCACCGCCTACATACCTCGCTCTGCTAATCCTGTTACCAGTGGCTGCTGCCAGTGGCGAT
AAGTCGTGTCTTACCGGGTTGGACTCAAGACGATAGTTACCGGATAAGGCGCAGCGGTCGGGCTGAACGG
GGGGTTCGTGCACACAGCCCAGCTTGGAGCGAACGACCTACACCGAACTGAGATACCTACAGCGTGAGCT
ATGAGAAAGCGCCACGCTTCCCGAAGGGAGAAAGGCGGACAGGTATCCGGTAAGCGGCAGGGTCGGAACA
GGAGAGCGCACGAGGGAGCTTCCAGGGGGAAACGCCTGGTATCTTTATAGTCCTGTCGGGTTTCGCCACC
TCTGACTTGAGCGTCGATTTTTGTGATGCTCGTCAGGGGGGCGGAGCCTATGGAAAAACGCCAGCAACGC
GGCCTTTTTACGGTTCCTGGCCTTTTGCTGGCCTTTTGCTCACATGTTCTTTCCTGCGTTATCCCCTGAT
TCTGTGGATAACCGTATTACCGCCTTTGAGTGAGCTGATACCGCTCGCCGCAGCCGAACGACCGAGCGCA
GCGAGTCAGTGAGCGAGGAAGCGGAAGAGCGCCTGATGCGGTATTTTCTCCTTACGCATCTGTGCGGTAT
TTCACACCGCATAGACCAGCCGCGTAACCTGGCAAAATCGGTTACGGTTGAGTAATAAATGGATGCCCTG
CGTAAGCGGGTGTGGGCGGACAATAAAGTCTTAAACTGAACAAAATAGATCTAAACTATGACAATAAAGT
CTTAAACTAGACAGAATAGTTGTAAACTGAAATCAGTCCAGTTATGCTGTGAAAAAGCATACTGGACTTT
TGTTATGGCTAAAGCAAACTCTTCATTTTCTGAAGTGCAAATTGCCCGTCGTATTAAAGAGGGGCGTGGC
CAAGGGCATGGTAAAGACTATATTCGCGGCGTTGTGACAATTTACCGAACAACTCCGCGGCCGGGAAGCC
GATCTCGGCTTGAACGAATTGTTAGGTGGCGGTACTTGGGTCGATATCAAAGTGCATCACTTCTTCCCGT
ATGCCCAACTTTGTATAGAGAGCCACTGCGGGATCGTCACCGTAATCTGCTTGCACGTAGATCACATAAG
CACCAAGCGCGTTGGCCTCATGCTTGAGGAGATTGATGAGCGCGGTGGCAATGCCCTGCCTCCGGTGCTC
GCCGGAGACTGCGAGATCATAGATATAGATCTCACTACGCGGCTGCTCAAACTTGGGCAGAACGTAAGCC
GCGAGAGCGCCAACAACCGCTTCTTGGTCGAAGGCAGCAAGCGCGATGAATGTCTTACTACGGAGCAAGT
TCCCGAGGTAATCGGAGTCCGGCTGATGTTGGGAGTAGGTGGCTACGTCTCCGAACTCACGACCGAAAAG
ATCAAGAGCAGCCCGCATGGATTTGACTTGGTCAGGGCCGAGCCTACATGTGCGAATGATGCCCATACTT
GAGCCACCTAACTTTGTTTTAGGGCGACTGCCCTGCTGCGTAACATCGTTGCTGCTGCGTAACATCGTTG
CTGCTCCATAACATCAAACATCGACCCACGGCGTAACGCGCTTGCTGCTTGGATGCCCGAGGCATAGACT
GTACAAAAAAACAGTCATAACAAGCCATGAAAACCGCCACTGCGCCGTTACCACCGCTGCGTTCGGTCAA
GGTTCTGGACCAGTTGCGTGAGCGCATACGCTACTTGCATTACAGTTTACGAACCGAACAGGCTTATGTC
AACTGGGTTTGTGCCTTCATCCGTTTCCACGGTGTGCGTCACCCGGCAACCTTGGGCAGCAGCGAAGTCG
AGGCATTTCTGTCCTGGCTGGCGAACGAGCGCAAGGTTTCGGTCTCCACGCATCGTCAGGCATTGGCGGC
CTTGCTGTTCTTCTACGGCAAGGTGCTGTGCACGGATCTGCCCTTGCTTCAGGAGATCGGTAGACCTCGG
CCGTCGCGGCGCTTGCCGGTGGTGCTGACCCCGGATGAAGTGGTTCGCATCCTCGGTTTTCTGGAAGGCG
AGCATCGTTTGTTCGCCCAGGAC
Features (pLannotate 1.2.2; 19 found; start..end, strand, type, name):
     39..66      -  rep_origin     R6K γ ori (fragment): γ replication origin from E. coli plasmid R6K; requires the R6K initiator protein pi for replication
     95..128     +  protein_bind   loxP: Cre-mediated recombination occurs in the 8-bp core sequence (GCATACAT). Cre recombinase
    176..267     +  promoter       polyhedrin promoter: polh from Autographa californica; promoter for the baculovirus polyhedrin gene
    343..1443    +  CDS            MBP: maltose binding protein from E. coli; malE (mutated); This version of the gene does not encode a signal sequence, so MBP will remain in the cytosol.
   1552..1872    +  CDS            FKBP1A: FKB1A_HUMAN - Also known as FKBP1, FKBP12. Experimental evidence at protein level: Swiss-Prot protein existence level 1. Keeps in an inactive conformation TGFBR1, the TGF-beta type I serine/threonine kinase receptor, preventing TGF-beta receptor activation in absence of ligand. Recruits SMAD7 to ACVR1B which prevents the association of SMAD2 and SMAD3 with the activin receptor complex, thereby blocking the activin signal. May modulate the RYR1 calcium channel activity. PPIases accelerate the folding of proteins. It catalyzes the cis-trans isomerization of proline imidic peptide bonds in oligop
   1893..1976    +  CDS            large T antigen (fragment): large T antigen from SV40 (simian virus 40)
   1999..2133    +  polyA_signal   SV40 poly(A) signal: SV40 polyadenylation signal
   2162..2211    +  CDS            SET1 (fragment): solubility-enhancement tag derived from T7 phage gene 10B
   2243..2408    -  mobile_element Tn7L: mini-Tn7 element (left end of the Tn7 transposon) Tn7
   2571..2587    +  CDS            lacZα (fragment): LacZα fragment of β-galactosidase; lacZ fragment
   2592..3046    +  rep_origin     f1 ori (sequence partly withheld): f1 bacteriophage origin of replication; arrow indicates direction of (+) strand synthesis
   3072..3176    +  promoter       AmpR promoter: bla
   3177..4037    +  CDS            AmpR: β-lactamase; bla; confers resistance to ampicillin, carbenicillin, and related antibiotics
   4208..4796    +  rep_origin     ori: high-copy-number ColE1/pMB1/pBR322/pUC origin of replication
   4982..5033    -  misc_feature   bom (fragment): basis of mobility region from pBR322
   5101..5325    -  mobile_element Tn7R: mini-Tn7 element (right end of the Tn7 transposon) Tn7
   5392..5925    -  CDS            GmR: gentamycin acetyltransferase; aacC1; confers resistance to gentamycin
   6114..6142    -  promoter       Pc promoter: intI1 (promoter lies within the coding sequence); class 1 integron promoter
   6120..39      -  CDS            YPR2_ECOLX (fragment) (across the origin): Protein predicted: Swiss-Prot protein existence level 4. From Escherichia coli.
