[The description below was written by a language model from this plasmid's Addgene catalogue record and pLannotate feature annotations shown in this document.]
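Description:
62 pLIB_N-MBP_C_FKBP is an empty insect-cell expression backbone from the InteBac vector suite, built on pLIB and designed for making recombinant baculovirus. In E. coli it replicates from a high-copy ColE1/pUC-type origin and is selected with ampicillin (AmpR under its own bla promoter). An f1 origin is also present. The expression region and a gentamicin resistance gene (GmR, driven by the Pc integron promoter) lie between the Tn7L and Tn7R mini-Tn7 ends. This whole segment can therefore be transposed into a baculoviral bacmid, with gentamicin selecting for the transposed cassette. A loxP site sits just upstream of the promoter, a feature that in related baculovirus systems allows Cre-mediated fusion with other vectors. The short R6K γ ori, lacZα, SET1 and bom matches are only small fragments and probably carry no function.

The expression cassette uses the baculovirus polyhedrin promoter, a very late and very strong promoter, and ends in an SV40 polyadenylation signal. Between them are a signal-sequence-free maltose binding protein coding sequence and, further downstream, human FKBP1A (FKBP12). A gene of interest, inserted by Gibson assembly, is intended to sit between the two, producing a fusion with N-terminal MBP and C-terminal FKBP. The catalogue also lists an N-terminal 6xHis tag and states that the MBP is removable with 3C protease, though neither element is annotated separately in the feature table. The backbone-modification field mentions a 2xStrepII tag instead of MBP, which conflicts with the plasmid name, the stated purpose and the annotated features. MBP supports solubility and amylose affinity purification. The record does not say what the FKBP tag is for, although FKBP is commonly used for ligand-induced dimerisation.
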