Addgene plasmid #160311: 62 pLIB_N-MBP_C_FKBP
Purpose: (Empty Backbone) N-term 3C cleavable MBP, C-term FKBP tag for insect cell expression
Depositing lab: John Weir. Depositing organization: Friedrich Miescher Laboratory. Publication: InteBac - An integrated bacterial and baculovirus expression vector suite. Altmannova V, Blaha A, Astrinidis S, Reichle H, Weir JR. Protein Sci. 2020 Sep 21. doi: 10.1002/pro.3957. PubMed 32955754.
Backbone
  Vector backbone: pLIB
  Modifications to backbone: MCS altered for full compatibility within InteBac, N-terminal 3C-cleavable 2xStrepII tag and C-term FKBP fusion protein added
  Vector type: Insect Expression
  Promoter: polyhydrin
  Selectable markers: Gentamicin
  Tag / fusion protein: 6xHis (N terminal on backbone); MBP (N terminal on backbone); FKBP (C terminal on backbone)
Growth in bacteria
  Bacterial resistance: Ampicillin, 100 μg/mL
  Growth temperature: 37°C
  Growth strain: DH5alpha
  Copy number: High Copy
Gene/Insert
  Cloning method: Gibson Cloning
Terms and licenses: Academic/Nonprofit Terms; Industry Terms: Not Available to Industry
How to cite: 62 pLIB_N-MBP_C_FKBP was a gift from John Weir (Addgene plasmid # 160311 ; http://n2t.net/addgene:160311 ; RRID:Addgene_160311)
